>Addgene plasmid #126101 | pBbA19a-RFP | addgene full sequence | sequence record 246949 | Addgene NGS Result
GACGTCTTTACGGCTAGCTCAGTCCTAGGTACTATGCTAGCAGGTTTAATCGAATTCAAAAGATCTTTTA
AGAAGGAGATATACATATGGCGAGTAGCGAAGACGTTATCAAAGAGTTCATGCGTTTCAAAGTTCGTATG
GAAGGTTCCGTTAACGGTCACGAGTTCGAAATCGAAGGTGAAGGTGAAGGTCGTCCGTACGAAGGTACCC
AGACCGCTAAACTGAAAGTTACCAAAGGTGGTCCGCTGCCGTTCGCTTGGGACATCCTGTCCCCGCAGTT
CCAGTACGGTTCCAAAGCTTACGTTAAACACCCGGCTGACATCCCGGACTACCTGAAACTGTCCTTCCCG
GAAGGTTTCAAATGGGAACGTGTTATGAACTTCGAAGACGGTGGTGTTGTTACCGTTACCCAGGACTCCT
CCCTGCAAGACGGTGAGTTCATCTACAAAGTTAAACTGCGTGGTACCAACTTCCCGTCCGACGGTCCGGT
TATGCAGAAAAAAACCATGGGTTGGGAAGCTTCCACCGAACGTATGTACCCGGAAGACGGTGCTCTGAAA
GGTGAAATCAAAATGCGTCTGAAACTGAAAGACGGTGGTCACTACGACGCTGAAGTTAAAACCACCTACA
TGGCTAAAAAACCGGTTCAGCTGCCGGGTGCTTACAAAACCGACATCAAACTGGACATCACCTCCCACAA
CGAAGACTACACCATCGTTGAACAGTACGAACGTGCTGAAGGTCGTCACTCCACCGGTGCTTAAGGATCC
AAACTCGAGTAAGGATCTCCAGGCATCAAATAAAACGAAAGGCTCAGTCGAAAGACTGGGCCTTTCGTTT
TATCTGTTGTTTGTCGGTGAACGCTCTCTACTAGAGTCACACTGGCTCACCTTCGGGTGGGCCTTTCTGC
GTTTATACCTAGGGATATATTCCGCTTCCTCGCTCACTGACTCGCTACGCTCGGTCGTTCGACTGCGGCG
AGCGGAAATGGCTTACGAACGGGGCGGAGATTTCCTGGAAGATGCCAGGAAGATACTTAACAGGGAAGTG
AGAGGGCCGCGGCAAAGCCGTTTTTCCATAGGCTCCGCCCCCCTGACAAGCATCACGAAATCTGACGCTC
AAATCAGTGGTGGCGAAACCCGACAGGACTATAAAGATACCAGGCGTTTCCCCCTGGCGGCTCCCTCGTG
CGCTCTCCTGTTCCTGCCTTTCGGTTTACCGGTGTCATTCCGCTGTTATGGCCGCGTTTGTCTCATTCCA
CGCCTGACACTCAGTTCCGGGTAGGCAGTTCGCTCCAAGCTGGACTGTATGCACGAACCCCCCGTTCAGT
CCGACCGCTGCGCCTTATCCGGTAACTATCGTCTTGAGTCCAACCCGGAAAGACATGCAAAAGCACCACT
GGCAGCAGCCACTGGTAATTGATTTAGAGGAGTTAGTCTTGAAGTCATGCGCCGGTTAAGGCTAAACTGA
AAGGACAAGTTTTGGTGACTGCGCTCCTCCAAGCCAGTTACCTCGGTTCAAAGAGTTGGTAGCTCAGAGA
ACCTTCGAAAAACCGCCCTGCAAGGCGGTTTTTTCGTTTTCAGAGCAAGAGATTACGCGCAGACCAAAAC
GATCTCAAGAAGATCATCTTATTAATCAGATAAAATATTTCTAGATTTCAGTGCAATTTATCTCTTCAAA
TGTAGCACCTGAAGTCAGCCCCATACGATATAAGTTGTTACTAGTGCTTGGATTCTCACCAATAAAAAAC
GCCCGGCGGCAACCGAGCGTTCTGAACAAATCCAGATGGAGTTCTGAGGTCATTACTGGATCTATCAACA
GGAGTCCAAGCGAGCTCGTAAACTTGGTCTGACAGTTACCAATGCTTAATCAGTGAGGCACCTATCTCAG
CGATCTGTCTATTTCGTTCATCCATAGTTGCCTGACTCCCCGTCGTGTAGATAACTACGATACGGGAGGG
CTTACCATCTGGCCCCAGTGCTGCAATGATACCGCGAGACCCACGCTCACCGGCTCCAGATTTATCAGCA
ATAAACCAGCCAGCCGGAAGGGCCGAGCGCAGAAGTGGTCCTGCAACTTTATCCGCCTCCATCCAGTCTA
TTAATTGTTGCCGGGAAGCTAGAGTAAGTAGTTCGCCAGTTAATAGTTTGCGCAACGTTGTTGCCATTGC
TACAGGCATCGTGGTGTCACGCTCGTCGTTTGGTATGGCTTCATTCAGCTCCGGTTCCCAACGATCAAGG
CGAGTTACATGATCCCCCATGTTGTGCAAAAAAGCGGTTAGCTCCTTCGGTCCTCCGATCGTTGTCAGAA
GTAAGTTGGCCGCAGTGTTATCACTCATGGTTATGGCAGCACTGCATAATTCTCTTACTGTCATGCCATC
CGTAAGATGCTTTTCTGTGACTGGTGAGTACTCAACCAAGTCATTCTGAGAATAGTGTATGCGGCGACCG
AGTTGCTCTTGCCCGGCGTCAATACGGGATAATACCGCGCCACATAGCAGAACTTTAAAAGTGCTCATCA
TTGGAAAACGTTCTTCGGGGCGAAAACTCTCAAGGATCTTACCGCTGTTGAGATCCAGTTCGATGTAACC
CACTCGTGCACCCAACTGATCTTCAGCATCTTTTACTTTCACCAGCGTTTCTGGGTGAGCAAAAACAGGA
AGGCAAAATGCCGCAAAAAAGGGAATAAGGGCGACACGGAAATGTTGAATACTCATACTCTTCCTTTTTC
AATATTATTGAAGCATTTATCAGGGTTATTGTCTCATGAGCGGATACATATTTGAATGTATTTAGAAAAA
TAAACAAATAGGGGTTCCGCGCACATTTCCCCGAAAAGTGCCACCT
Features (pLannotate 1.2.2; 9 found; start..end, strand, type, name):
     13..31      +  promoter       J23119(SpeI) promoter (fragment): bacterial promoter (Registry of Standard Biological Parts BBa J23119) modified to end with an SpeI site
     87..764     +  CDS            mRFP1: monomeric derivative of DsRed (Campbell et al., 2002)
    797..868     +  terminator     rrnB T1 terminator: transcription terminator T1 from the E. coli rrnB gene
    884..911     +  terminator     T7Te terminator: phage T7 early transcription terminator
    930..985     -  rep_origin     RSF ori (fragment): Plasmids containing the RSF 1030 origin of replication can be propagated in E. coli cells that contain additional plasmids with compatible origins.
   1073..1618    -  rep_origin     p15A ori: Plasmids containing the medium-copy-number p15A origin of replication can be propagated in E. coli cells that contain a second plasmid with the ColE1 origin.
   1732..1826    -  terminator     lambda t0 terminator: transcription terminator from phage lambda
   1856..2716    -  CDS            AmpR: β-lactamase; bla; confers resistance to ampicillin, carbenicillin, and related antibiotics
   2717..2821    -  promoter       AmpR promoter: bla
