[The description below was written by a language model from this plasmid's Addgene catalogue record and pLannotate feature annotations shown in this document.]
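Description:
pBbA19a-RFP is a small (about 2.8 kb) bacterial expression plasmid from the BglBrick-compatible pBb vector family, built for constitutive gene expression in Escherichia coli and used in synthetic biology. It is selected with ampicillin through a β-lactamase (AmpR) gene driven by its native bla promoter and followed by the phage lambda t0 terminator. The annotated sequence shows a complete p15A origin of replication, which is generally regarded as a medium-copy origin compatible with ColE1-type plasmids. The catalogue entry nevertheless lists the plasmid as high copy, so the two sources differ on this point. A short fragment annotated as RSF origin lies next to the p15A region and is probably a partial sequence match rather than a second functional replicon.

The payload is a 678 bp synthetic RFP coding sequence, identified in the feature table as mRFP1, the monomeric red fluorescent derivative of DsRed. According to the record it is expressed from J23105, a member of the Anderson collection of constitutive σ70 promoters. The automated annotation picks up only a short fragment resembling the related J23119 promoter at that position, as might be expected for a sequence variant from the same promoter family. Transcription is stopped downstream by tandem rrnB T1 and T7Te terminators, which insulate the expression cassette from the rest of the backbone.

The RFP serves as a readout of promoter and vector strength. In the BglBrick design it also acts as a placeholder that can be swapped for a gene of interest. The plasmid belongs to a set of characterised expression vectors that helps users choose suitable promoter and origin combinations for E. coli.
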