Addgene plasmid #126101: pBbA19a-RFP
Purpose: Constitutive expression vector for Escherichia coli. BglBrick compatible.
Depositing lab: Nigel Scrutton. Depositing organization: University of Manchester. Publication: SelProm: A Queryable and Predictive Expression Vector Selection Tool for Escherichia coli. Jervis AJ, Carbonell P, Taylor S, Sung R, Dunstan MS, Robinson CJ, Breitling R, Takano E, Scrutton NS. ACS Synth Biol. 2019 Mar 18. doi: 10.1021/acssynbio.8b00399. PubMed 30870592.
Backbone
  Vector backbone: pBb
  Backbone size w/o insert (bp): 2168
  Vector type: Bacterial Expression, Synthetic Biology
Growth in bacteria
  Bacterial resistance: Ampicillin, 100 μg/mL
  Growth temperature: 37°C
  Growth strain: DH5alpha
  Copy number: High Copy
Gene/Insert
  Gene/Insert name: RFP
  Species: Synthetic
  Insert size (bp): 678
  Promoter: J23105
  Cloning method: Unknown
  Sequencing primers: 5′ GTTATTGTCTCATGAGCGGATAC
Terms and licenses: Academic/Nonprofit Terms; Industry Terms: Not Available to Industry
Depositor comments: Cloning method was In-Fusion.
How to cite: pBbA19a-RFP was a gift from Nigel Scrutton (Addgene plasmid # 126101 ; http://n2t.net/addgene:126101 ; RRID:Addgene_126101)
